>Addgene plasmid #231411 | pSEVA19_sgRNA-C1_M13ps | addgene full sequence | sequence record 461747 | Addgene NGS Result
TTAATTAAAGCGGATAACAATTTCACACAGGAGGCCGCCTAGGCCGCGGCCGCGCGAATTCTTGACAGCT
AGCTCAGTCCTAGGTATAATGCTAGCTTTACACCAAAACACTCGGAGTTTTAGAGCTAGAAATAGCAAGT
TAAAATAAGGCTAGTCCGTTATCAACTTGAAAAAGTGGCACCGAGTCGGTGCTTTTCTGCAGGCATGCAA
GCTTGCGGCCGCGTCGTGACTGGGAAAACCCTGGCGACTAGTCTTGGACTCCTGTTGATAGATCCAGTAA
TGACCTCAGAACTCCATCTGGATTTGTTCAGAACGCTCGGTTGCCGCCGGGCGTTTTTTATTGGTGAGAA
TCCAGGGGTCCCCAATAATTACGATTTAAATTAGTAGCCCGCCTAATGAGCGGGCTTTTTTTTAATTCCC
CTATTTGTTTATTTTTCTAAATACATTCAAATATGTATCCGCTCATGAGACAATAACCCTGATAAATGCT
TCAATAATATTGAAAAAGGAAGAGTATGAGCATTCAGCATTTTCGTGTGGCGCTGATTCCGTTTTTTGCG
GCGTTTTGCCTGCCGGTGTTTGCGCATCCGGAAACCCTGGTGAAAGTGAAAGATGCGGAAGATCAACTGG
GTGCGCGCGTGGGCTATATTGAACTGGATCTGAACAGCGGCAAAATTCTGGAATCTTTTCGTCCGGAAGA
ACGTTTTCCGATGATGAGCACCTTTAAAGTGCTGCTGTGCGGTGCGGTTCTGAGCCGTGTGGATGCGGGC
CAGGAACAACTGGGCCGTCGTATTCATTATAGCCAGAACGATCTGGTGGAATATAGCCCGGTGACCGAAA
AACATCTGACCGATGGCATGACCGTGCGTGAACTGTGCAGCGCGGCGATTACCATGAGCGATAACACCGC
GGCGAACCTGCTGCTGACGACCATTGGCGGTCCGAAAGAACTGACCGCGTTTCTGCATAACATGGGCGAT
CATGTGACCCGTCTGGATCGTTGGGAACCGGAACTGAACGAAGCGATTCCGAACGATGAACGTGATACCA
CCATGCCGGCAGCAATGGCGACCACCCTGCGTAAACTGCTGACGGGTGAGCTGCTGACCCTGGCAAGCCG
CCAGCAACTGATTGATTGGATGGAAGCGGATAAAGTGGCGGGTCCGCTGCTGCGTAGCGCGCTGCCGGCT
GGCTGGTTTATTGCGGATAAAAGCGGTGCGGGCGAACGTGGCAGCCGTGGCATTATTGCGGCGCTGGGCC
CGGATGGTAAACCGAGCCGTATTGTGGTGATTTATACCACCGGCAGCCAGGCGACGATGGATGAACGTAA
CCGTCAGATTGCGGAAATTGGCGCGAGCCTGATTAAACATTGG
[46 nt withheld, positions 1374-1419]
CGACCCTTGTCCTTTTCCGCTGCATAACCCTGCTTCGGGGTCATTATAGCGATTTTTTCGGTATATCCAT
CCTTTTTCGCACGATATACAGGATTTTGCCAAAGGGTTCGTGTAGACTTTCCTTGGTGTATCCAACGGCG
TCAGCCGGGCAGGATAGGTGAAGTAGGCCCACCCGCGAGCGGGTGTTCCTTCTTCACTGTCCCTTATTCG
CACCTGGCGGTGCTCAACGGGAATCCTGCTCTGCGAGGCTGGCCGTAGGCCGGCCCCGTAGAAAAGATCA
AAGGATCTTCTTGAGATCCTTTTTTTCTGCGCGTAATCTGCTGCTTGCAAACAAAAAAACCACCGCTACC
AGCGGTGGTTTGTTTGCCGGATCAAGAGCTACCAACTCTTTTTCCGAAGGTAACTGGCTTCAGCAGAGCG
CAGATACCAAATACTGTCCTTCTAGTGTAGCCGTAGTTAGGCCACCACTTCAAGAACTCTGTAGCACCGC
CTACATACCTCGCTCTGCTAATCCTGTTACCAGTGGCTGCTGCCAGTGGCGATAAGTCGTGTCTTACCGG
GTTGGACTCAAGACGATAGTTACCGGATAAGGCGCAGCGGTCGGGCTGAACGGGGGGTTCGTGCACACAG
CCCAGCTTGGAGCGAACGACCTACACCGAACTGAGATACCTACAGCGTGAGCTATGAGAAAGCGCCACGC
TTCCCGAAGGGAGAAAGGCGGACAGGTATCCGGTAAGCGGCAGGGTCGGAACAGGAGAGCGCACGAGGGA
GCTTCCAGGGGGAAACGCCTGGTATCTTTATAGTCCTGTCGGGTTTCGCCACCTCTGACTTGAGCGTCGA
TTTTTGTGATGCTCGTCAGGGGGGCGGAGCCTATGGAAAAACGCCAGCAACGCGGCCTTTTTACGGTTCC
TGGCCTTTTGCTGGCCTTTTGCTCACATGTTCTTTCCTGCGTTATCCCCTGATTCTGTGGATAACCGTAT
TACCGCCTTTGAGTGAGCTGATACCGCTCGCCGCAGCCGAACGACCGAGCGCAGCGAGTCAGTGAGCGAG
GAAGCGGAAGAGCGCCTGATGCGGTATTTTCTCCTTACGCATCTGTGCGGTATTTCACACCGCATATGGT
GCACTCTCAGTACAATCTGCTCTGATGCCGCATAGTTAAGCCAGTATACACTCCGCTATCGCTACGTGAC
TGGGTCATGGCTGCGCCCCGACACCCGCCAACACCCGCTGACGCGCCCTGACGGGCTTGTCTGCTCCCGG
CATCCGCTTACAGACAAGCTGTGACCGTCTCCGGGAGCTGCATGTGTCAGAGGTTTTCACCGTCATCACC
GAAACGCGCGAGGCAGCTGCGGTAAAGCTCATCAGCGTGGTCGTGCAGCGATTCACAGATGTCTGCCTGT
TCATCCGCGTCCAGCTCGTTGAGTTTCTCCAGAAGCGTTAATGTCTGGCTTCTGATAAAGCGGGCCATGT
TAAGGGCGGTTTTGGTGATGCTGCCAACTTACTGATTTAGTGTATGATGGTGTTTTTGAGGTGCTCCAGT
GGCTTCTGTTTCTATCAGCTGTCCCTCCTGTTCAGCTACTGACGGGGTGGTGCGTAACGGCAAAAGCACC
GCCGGACATCAGCGCTATCTCTGCTCTCACTGCCGTAAAACATGGCAACTGCAGTTCACTTACACCGCTT
CTCAACCCGGTACGCACCAGAAAATCATTGATATGGCCATGAATGGCGTTGGATGCCGGGCAACAGCCCG
CATTATGGGCGTTGGCCTCAACACGATTTTACGTCACTTAAAAAACTCAGGCCGCAGTCGGTAACCTCGC
GCATACAGCCGGGCAGTGACGTCATCGTCTGCGCGGAAATGGACGAACAGTGGGGCTATGTCGGGGCTAA
ATCGCGCCAGCGCTGGCTGTTTTACGCGTATGACAGTCTCCGGAAGACGGTTGTTGCGCACGTATTCGGT
GAACGCACTATGGCGACGCTGGGGCGTCTTATGAGCCTGCTGTCACCCTTTGACGTGGTGATATGGATGA
CGGATGGCTGGCCGCTGTATGAATCCCGCCTGAAGGGAAAGCTGCACGTAATCAGCAAGCGATATACGCA
GCGAATTGAGCGGCATAACCTGAATCTGAGGCAGCACCTGGCACGGCTGGGACGGAAGTCGCTGTCGTTC
TCAAAATCGGTGGAGCTGCATGACAAAGTCATCGGGCATTATCTGAACATAAAACACTATCAATAAGTTG
GAGTCATTACCGGCGGTTTTTTCCTGTTTGGTCACTGATGCCTCCGTGTAAGGGGGATTTCTGTTCATGG
GGGTAATGATACCGATGAAACGAGAGAGGATGCTCACGATACGGGTTACTGATGATGAACATGCCCGGTT
ACTGGAACGTTGTGAGGGTAAACAACTGGCGGTATGGATGCGGCGGGGGCGCGAGATTGATT
[38 nt withheld, positions 3862-3899]
A
[37 nt withheld, positions 3901-3937]
ATTTTGTTAAAATTCGCGTTAAATTTTTGTTAAATCAGCTCATTTTTTAACCAATAGGCCGAAATCGGCA
AAATCCCTTATAAATCAAAAGAATAGCCCGAGATAGGGT
[37 nt withheld, positions 4047-4083]
AAAGAACGTGGACTCCAACGTCAAAGG
[137 nt withheld, positions 4111-4247]
G
[125 nt withheld, positions 4249-4373]
AAAGGATCTAGGTGAAGATCCTTTTTGATAATCTCATGACCAAAATCCCTTAACGTGAGTTTTCGTTCCA
CTGAGGCGCGCCCAGCTGTCTAGGGCGGCGGATTTGTCCTACTCAGGAGAGCGTTCACCGACAAACAACA
GATAAAACGAAAGGCCCAGTCTTTCGACTGAGCCTTTCGTTTTATTTGATGCCT
Features (pLannotate 1.2.2; 17 found; start..end, strand, type, name):
     62..96      +  promoter       J23119 promoter: bacterial promoter (Registry of Standard Biological Parts BBa J23119)
    117..192     +  misc_RNA       gRNA scaffold: guide RNA scaffold for the Streptococcus pyogenes CRISPR/Cas9 system
    197..214     +  misc_feature   MCS (fragment): pUC18/19 multiple cloning site
    222..246     +  CDS            lacZα (fragment): LacZα fragment of β-galactosidase; lacZ fragment
    257..351     +  terminator     lambda t0 terminator: transcription terminator from phage lambda
    424..515     +  promoter       AmpR promoter: bla
    516..1373    +  CDS            bla: BLAT_ECOLX - Experimental evidence at protein level: Swiss-Prot protein existence level 1. TEM-type are the most prevalent beta-lactamases in enterobacteria; they hydrolyze the beta-lactam bond in susceptible beta-lactam antibiotics, thus conferring resistance to penicillins and cephalosporins. TEM-3 and TEM-4 are capable of hydrolyzing cefotaxime and ceftazidime. TEM-5 is capable of hydrolyzing ceftazidime. TEM-6 is capable of hydrolyzing ceftazidime and aztreonam. TEM-8/CAZ-2, TEM- 16/CAZ-7 and TEM-24/CAZ-6 are markedly active against ceftazidime. IRT- 4 shows resistance to beta-lactamase in
   1380..1419    +  terminator     fd terminator (sequence withheld): central terminator from bacteriophage fd (Otsuka and Kunisawa, 1982)
   1566..1674    +  oriT           oriT: incP origin of transfer
   1710..2298    +  rep_origin     ori: high-copy-number ColE1/pMB1/pBR322/pUC origin of replication
   2484..2624    -  misc_feature   bom: basis of mobility region from pBR322
   2726..2902    -  CDS            rop (fragment): Rop protein, which maintains plasmids at low copy number; rop
   2903..3670    +  mobile_element IS1: prokaryotic transposable element IS1
   3671..3694    -  CDS            rop (fragment): Rop protein, which maintains plasmids at low copy number; rop
   3735..3845    +  CDS            mbeC (fragment): MBEC_ECOLX - Experimental evidence at protein level: Swiss-Prot protein existence level 1. Required for efficient mobilization of ColE1 plasmid and is thus essential to promote the specific transfer of the plasmid during conjugation. Probably functions by inducing DNA bending, helping the MbeA relaxase to melt the DNA around the nic site and cleave the phosphodiester bond. Binds specifically double-stranded DNA (dsDNA) containing the ColE1 oriT but does not recognize the inverted repeat (IR). From Escherichia coli.
   3863..4372    -  rep_origin     M13 ori (sequence partly withheld): M13 bacteriophage origin of replication; arrow indicates direction of (+) strand synthesis
   4475..4561    -  terminator     rrnB T1 terminator: Escherichia coli rrnB; transcription terminator T1 from the E. coli rrnB gene
