[The description below was written by a language model from this plasmid's Addgene catalogue record and pLannotate feature annotations shown in this document.]
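Description:
pSEVA19_sgRNA-C1_M13ps is a synthetic-biology phagemid built on the pSEVA191 backbone for use in Escherichia coli. It is maintained as a high-copy plasmid through a ColE1/pMB1-type origin and selected with ampicillin via the bla (TEM β-lactamase) gene driven by its own promoter and followed by an fd terminator. The SEVA-style architecture is visible in the annotated sequence: the cargo is insulated by a lambda t0 terminator on one side and an rrnB T1 terminator on the other, and an incP oriT is present, which would in principle permit conjugative mobilisation. The origin region also carries the pBR322 bom site and an mbeC fragment. Notably, the sequenced record shows an IS1 transposable element inserted within the rop coding sequence, splitting it into two fragments. Rop normally lowers copy number, so its disruption would fit the high-copy listing, although the record does not comment on the insertion.

The payload is a compact guide RNA expression unit. The strong constitutive J23119 promoter drives a short targeting region fused to the Streptococcus pyogenes Cas9 gRNA scaffold, giving sgRNA-C1, which the depositor equates with sgRNA A5T from an earlier published set of orthogonal guides. Small remnants of a pUC multiple cloning site and lacZα lie downstream, before the terminator. The M13 origin supplies the packaging signal that allows single-stranded copies of the plasmid to be packaged into M13 phage particles when helper functions are provided, so the sgRNA can be delivered between cells as a transmissible signal. The associated work concerns genetically encoded in vivo computing. The record does not state the guide's target or the Cas9/dCas9 partner, which must be supplied separately.
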