Addgene plasmid #231411: pSEVA19_sgRNA-C1_M13ps
Purpose: M13 phagemid that expresses sgRNA-C1 (= sgRNA A5T from Nielsen et al., 2014) from a strong constitutive promoter. (This plasmid is a gift of the Jaramillo Lab, where it is called PAJ272.)
Depositing lab: Alfonso Jaramillo. Depositing organization: University of Warwick. Publication: Development of a genetically-encoded in vivo computing platform to play the game of Tic-Tac-Toe. Kushwaha M, Singh V, Jaramillo A. Zenodo (2017) Conference: SB7.0: The Seventh International Meeting on Synthetic Biology. 10.5281/zenodo.14580985.
Backbone
  Vector backbone: pSEVA191
  Vector type: Synthetic Biology
Growth in bacteria
  Bacterial resistance: Ampicillin, 100 μg/mL
  Growth temperature: 37°C
  Growth strain: Top10 ; TOP10
  Copy number: High Copy
Gene/Insert
  Gene/Insert name: sgRNA-C1
  Species: Synthetic
Terms and licenses: Academic/Nonprofit Terms; Industry Terms: Not Available to Industry
Depositor comments: Please also refer to Pujar et al. 2024 Nucleic Acids Res. (https://doi.org/10.1093/nar/gkae1256, and see https://doi.org/10.1101/2024.09.02.610857 for bioRxiv preprint) for additional work using this plasmid.
How to cite: pSEVA19_sgRNA-C1_M13ps was a gift from Alfonso Jaramillo (Addgene plasmid # 231411 ; http://n2t.net/addgene:231411 ; RRID:Addgene_231411)
